Addgene plasmid #138886: pPD136 ZF43x6-Spaced-Mid_EYFP
Purpose: EYFP reporter vector for the ZF43x6-Spaced-Mid promoter
Depositing lab: Joshua Leonard. Depositing organization: Northwestern University.
Backbone
  Vector backbone: pPD032 Reporter Template v1 (Mid Spaced)
  Vector type: Mammalian Expression, Synthetic Biology
Growth in bacteria
  Bacterial resistance: Ampicillin, 100 μg/mL
  Growth temperature: 37°C
  Growth strain: DH5alpha
  Copy number: High Copy
Gene/Insert
  Gene/Insert name: ZF43x6-Spaced-Mid
  Species: Synthetic
  Promoter: ZF43x6-Spaced-Mid
  Cloning method: Restriction Enzyme; 5′ cloning site BglII (not destroyed); 3′ cloning site NheI (not destroyed)
  Sequencing primers: 5′ CGACACGGAAATGTTGAATAC; 3′ TAGAAGGCACAGTCGAGG
Terms and licenses: Academic/Nonprofit Terms; Industry Terms: Not Available to Industry
Depositor comments: Leonard Lab plasmid reference number: L1414
How to cite: pPD136 ZF43x6-Spaced-Mid_EYFP was a gift from Joshua Leonard (Addgene plasmid # 138886 ; http://n2t.net/addgene:138886 ; RRID:Addgene_138886)
