[The description below was written by a language model from this plasmid's Addgene catalogue record and pLannotate feature annotations shown in this document.]
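Description:
pPD136 ZF43x6-Spaced-Mid_EYFP is a 4,477-nt mammalian expression reporter plasmid for synthetic biology, built on the pPD032 Reporter Template v1 (Mid Spaced) backbone. It is propagated in E. coli as a high-copy plasmid through a ColE1/pUC-type origin and selected with ampicillin via the β-lactamase gene and its native promoter. An f1 phage origin is also present. Short lac promoter, lac operator, CAP-site and lacI fragments are annotated as well and look like leftovers from the parental cloning vector.

The payload is a synthetic inducible promoter, ZF43x6-Spaced-Mid, cloned between retained BglII and NheI sites upstream of an EYFP coding sequence that ends in a bovine growth hormone polyadenylation signal. The feature table annotates only a fragment of a minimal TATA-box promoter with low basal activity just upstream of EYFP. The region before it carries no annotation, and this is presumably where the synthetic binding-site array lies. The name suggests six spaced binding sites for a zinc-finger domain designated ZF43, but the record does not spell out the site architecture or what "Mid" refers to. In such a design, EYFP fluorescence should stay low unless a cognate zinc-finger transcription factor, supplied separately, binds the upstream sites and recruits transcription to the minimal promoter.

Downstream there is an SV40 early promoter followed by only a short fragment of a bleomycin-resistance gene and an SV40 poly(A) signal. No intact mammalian selection marker is annotated, which fits transient transfection use. The stated purpose is to serve as the fluorescent readout for activity at the ZF43x6-Spaced-Mid promoter.
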