Features (pLannotate 1.2.2; 16 found; start..end, strand, type, name):
    285..301     +  promoter       minP (fragment): minimal TATA-box promoter with low basal activity
    343..1059    +  CDS            EYFP: EYFP is a basic (constitutively fluorescent) green/yellow fluorescent protein published in 1996, derived from Aequorea victoria. It is reported to be a very rapidly-maturing weak dimer with high acid sensitivity.
   1113..1337    +  polyA_signal   bGH poly(A) signal: bovine growth hormone polyadenylation signal
   1341..1362    +  promoter       SV40 promoter (fragment): SV40 enhancer and early promoter
   1383..1811    +  rep_origin     f1 ori (sequence partly withheld): f1 bacteriophage origin of replication; arrow indicates direction of (+) strand synthesis
   1816..1838    +  promoter       SV40 promoter (fragment): SV40 enhancer and early promoter
   1839..2030    +  promoter       SV40 promoter: SV40 early promoter
   2057..2155    +  CDS            ble (fragment): BLE_KLEPN - Experimental evidence at protein level: Swiss-Prot protein existence level 1. Binding protein with a strong affinity to the bleomycin family of antibiotics. Binds to CL990; an antimitotic-antibiotic compound. From Klebsiella pneumoniae.
   2150..2271    +  polyA_signal   SV40 poly(A) signal: SV40 polyadenylation signal
   2344..2360    -  protein_bind   lac operator: The lac repressor binds to the lac operator to inhibit transcription in E. coli. This inhibition can be relieved by adding lactose or isopropyl-β-D-thiogalactopyranoside (IPTG). lac repressor encoded by lacI
   2368..2398    -  promoter       lac promoter: promoter for the E. coli lac operon
   2413..2434    -  protein_bind   CAP binding site: CAP binding activates transcription in the presence of cAMP. E. coli catabolite activator protein
   2447..2539    -  CDS            lacI (fragment): lac repressor; lacI; The lac repressor binds to the lac operator to inhibit transcription in E. coli. This inhibition can be relieved by adding lactose or isopropyl-β-D-thiogalactopyranoside (IPTG).
   2722..3310    -  rep_origin     ori: high-copy-number ColE1/pMB1/pBR322/pUC origin of replication
   3481..4341    -  CDS            AmpR: β-lactamase; bla; confers resistance to ampicillin, carbenicillin, and related antibiotics
   4342..4446    -  promoter       AmpR promoter: bla
>Addgene plasmid #138886 | pPD136 ZF43x6-Spaced-Mid_EYFP | addgene full sequence | sequence record 323527 | Addgene NGS Result
GACGGATCGGGAGATCTGAATTCGGATCCAGAGTGAGGACTACCTATAGAAGTAAGAGTGAGGACAATCG
TATACAAGTAGATCCAGAGTGAGGACTACCTATAGAAGTAAGAGTGAGGACAATCGTATACAAGTAGATC
CAGAGTGAGGACTACCTATAGAAGTAAGAGTGAGGACAATCGTATACAAGTAGATCCCTCTAGAGGGAGA
TCCCATGAAGAATCTGCTTAGGGTTAGGCGTTTTGCGCTGCTTCGCGATGTACGGGCCAGATATACGATC
CCTCTAGAGGGTATATAATGGGGGCCACTAGTCTACTACCAGAGCTCATCGCTAGCGCCACCATGGTGAG
CAAGGGCGAGGAGCTGTTCACCGGGGTGGTGCCCATCCTGGTCGAGCTGGACGGCGACGTAAACGGCCAC
AAGTTCAGCGTGTCCGGCGAGGGCGAGGGCGATGCCACCTACGGCAAGCTGACCCTGAAGTTCATCTGCA
CCACCGGCAAGCTGCCCGTGCCCTGGCCCACCCTCGTGACCACCTTCGGCTACGGCCTGCAGTGCTTCGC
CCGCTACCCCGACCACATGAAGCAGCACGACTTCTTCAAGTCCGCCATGCCCGAAGGCTACGTCCAGGAG
CGCACCATCTTCTTCAAGGACGACGGCAACTACAAGACCCGCGCCGAGGTGAAGTTCGAGGGCGACACCC
TGGTGAACCGCATCGAGCTGAAGGGCATCGACTTCAAGGAGGACGGCAACATCCTGGGGCACAAGCTGGA
GTACAACTACAACAGCCACAACGTCTATATCATGGCCGACAAGCAGAAGAACGGCATCAAGGTGAACTTC
AAGATCCGCCACAACATCGAGGACGGCAGCGTGCAGCTCGCCGACCACTACCAGCAGAACACCCCCATCG
GCGACGGCCCCGTGCTGCTGCCCGACAACCACTACCTGAGCTACCAGTCCGCCCTGAGCAAAGACCCCAA
CGAGAAGCGCGATCACATGGTCCTGCTGGAGTTCGTGACCGCCGCCGGGATCACTCTCGGCATGGACGAG
CTGTACAAGTAGGCGGCCGCTCGAGTCTAGAGGGCCCGTTTAAACCCGCTGATCAGCCTCGACTGTGCCT
TCTAGTTGCCAGCCATCTGTTGTTTGCCCCTCCCCCGTGCCTTCCTTGACCCTGGAAGGTGCCACTCCCA
CTGTCCTTTCCTAATAAAATGAGGAAATTGCATCGCATTGTCTGAGTAGGTGTCATTCTATTCTGGGGGG
TGGGGTGGGGCAGGACAGCAAGGGGGAGGATTGGGAAGACAATAGCAGGCATGCTGGGGATGCGGTGGGC
TCTATGGCTTCTGAGGCGGAAAGAACCAGCTGGGGCTCTAGGGGGTATCCCC
[124 nt withheld, positions 1383-1506]
C
[91 nt withheld, positions 1508-1598]
A
[49 nt withheld, positions 1600-1648]
CCTTTGACGTTGGAGTCCACGTTCTTT
[37 nt withheld, positions 1676-1712]
ACCCTATCTCGGTCTATTCTTTTGATTTATAAGGGATTTTGCCGATTTCGGCCTATTGGTTAAAAAATGA
GCTGATTTAACAAAAATTTAACGCGAATTAATTCTGTGGAATGTGTGTCAGTTAGGCTCAATTAGTCAGC
AACCATAGTCCCGCCCCTAACTCCGCCCATCCCGCCCCTAACTCCGCCCAGTTCCGCCCATTCTCCGCCC
CATGGCTGACTAATTTTTTTTATTTATGCAGAGGCCGAGGCCGCCTCTGCCTCTGAGCTATTCCAGAAGT
AGTGAGGAGGCTTTTTTGGAGGCCTAGGCTTTTGCAAAAAGCTCCCGGGAGCTTGTATATCCATTTTCGG
AGGTTGGGCTTCGGAATCGTTTTCCGGGACGCCGGCTGGATGATCCTCCAGCGCGGGGATCTCATGCTGG
AGTTCTTCGCCCACCCCAACTTGTTTATTGCAGCTTATAATGGTTACAAATAAAGCAATAGCATCACAAA
TTTCACAAATAAAGCATTTTTTTCACTGCATTCTAGTTGTGGTTTGTCCAAACTCATCAATGTATCTTAT
CATGTCTGTATACCGTCGACCTCTAGCTAGAGCTTGGCGTAATCATGGTCATAGCTGTTTCCTGTGTGAA
ATTGTTATCCGCTCACAATTCCACACAACATACGAGCCGGAAGCATAAAGTGTAAAGCCTGGGGTGCCTA
ATGAGTGAGCTAACTCACATTAATTGCGTTGCGCTCACTGCCCGCTTTCCAGTCGGGAAACCTGTCGTGC
CAGCTGCATTAATGAATCGGCCAACGCGCGGGGAGAGGCGGTTTGCGTATTGGGCGCTCTTCCGCTTCCT
CGCTCACTGACTCGCTGCGCTCGGTCGTTCGGCTGCGGCGAGCGGTATCAGCTCACTCAAAGGCGGTAAT
ACGGTTATCCACAGAATCAGGGGATAACGCAGGAAAGAACATGTGAGCAAAAGGCCAGCAAAAGGCCAGG
AACCGTAAAAAGGCCGCGTTGCTGGCGTTTTTCCATAGGCTCCGCCCCCCTGACGAGCATCACAAAAATC
GACGCTCAAGTCAGAGGTGGCGAAACCCGACAGGACTATAAAGATACCAGGCGTTTCCCCCTGGAAGCTC
CCTCGTGCGCTCTCCTGTTCCGACCCTGCCGCTTACCGGATACCTGTCCGCCTTTCTCCCTTCGGGAAGC
GTGGCGCTTTCTCATAGCTCACGCTGTAGGTATCTCAGTTCGGTGTAGGTCGTTCGCTCCAAGCTGGGCT
GTGTGCACGAACCCCCCGTTCAGCCCGACCGCTGCGCCTTATCCGGTAACTATCGTCTTGAGTCCAACCC
GGTAAGACACGACTTATCGCCACTGGCAGCAGCCACTGGTAACAGGATTAGCAGAGCGAGGTATGTAGGC
GGTGCTACAGAGTTCTTGAAGTGGTGGCCTAACTACGGCTACACTAGAAGAACAGTATTTGGTATCTGCG
CTCTGCTGAAGCCAGTTACCTTCGGAAAAAGAGTTGGTAGCTCTTGATCCGGCAAACAAACCACCGCTGG
TAGCGGTGGTTTTTTTGTTTGCAAGCAGCAGATTACGCGCAGAAAAAAAGGATCTCAAGAAGATCCTTTG
ATCTTTTCTACGGGGTCTGACGCTCAGTGGAACGAAAACTCACGTTAAGGGATTTTGGTCATGAGATTAT
CAAAAAGGATCTTCACCTAGATCCTTTTAAATTAAAAATGAAGTTTTAAATCAATCTAAAGTATATATGA
GTAAACTTGGTCTGACAGTTACCAATGCTTAATCAGTGAGGCACCTATCTCAGCGATCTGTCTATTTCGT
TCATCCATAGTTGCCTGACTCCCCGTCGTGTAGATAACTACGATACGGGAGGGCTTACCATCTGGCCCCA
GTGCTGCAATGATACCGCGAGATCCACGCTCACCGGCTCCAGATTTATCAGCAATAAACCAGCCAGCCGG
AAGGGCCGAGCGCAGAAGTGGTCCTGCAACTTTATCCGCCTCCATCCAGTCTATTAATTGTTGCCGGGAA
GCTAGAGTAAGTAGTTCGCCAGTTAATAGTTTGCGCAACGTTGTTGCCATTGCTACAGGCATCGTGGTGT
CACGCTCGTCGTTTGGTATGGCTTCATTCAGCTCCGGTTCCCAACGATCAAGGCGAGTTACATGATCCCC
CATGTTGTGCAAAAAAGCGGTTAGCTCCTTCGGTCCTCCGATCGTTGTCAGAAGTAAGTTGGCCGCAGTG
TTATCACTCATGGTTATGGCAGCACTGCATAATTCTCTTACTGTCATGCCATCCGTAAGATGCTTTTCTG
TGACTGGTGAGTACTCAACCAAGTCATTCTGAGAATAGTGTATGCGGCGACCGAGTTGCTCTTGCCCGGC
GTCAATACGGGATAATACCGCGCCACATAGCAGAACTTTAAAAGTGCTCATCATTGGAAAACGTTCTTCG
GGGCGAAAACTCTCAAGGATCTTACCGCTGTTGAGATCCAGTTCGATGTAACCCACTCGTGCACCCAACT
GATCTTCAGCATCTTTTACTTTCACCAGCGTTTCTGGGTGAGCAAAAACAGGAAGGCAAAATGCCGCAAA
AAAGGGAATAAGGGCGACACGGAAATGTTGAATACTCATACTCTTCCTTTTTCAATATTATTGAAGCATT
TATCAGGGTTATTGTCTCATGAGCGGATACATATTTGAATGTATTTAGAAAAATAAACAAATAGGGGTTC
CGCGCACATTTCCCCGAAAAGTGCCACCTGACGTC
