>Addgene plasmid #138886 | pPD136 ZF43x6-Spaced-Mid_EYFP | depositor partial sequence | sequence record 268439 | ZF43x6-Spaced-Mid promoter
AGATCTGAATTCGGATCCAGAGTGAGGACTACCTATAGAAGTAAGAGTGAGGACAATCGTATACAAGTAG
ATCCAGAGTGAGGACTACCTATAGAAGTAAGAGTGAGGACAATCGTATACAAGTAGATCCAGAGTGAGGA
CTACCTATAGAAGTAAGAGTGAGGACAATCGTATACAAGTAGATCCCTCTAGAGGGAGATCCCATGAAGA
ATCTGCTTAGGGTTAGGCGTTTTGCGCTGCTTCGCGATGTACGGGCCAGATATACGATCCCTCTAGAGGG
TATATAATGGGGGCCACTAGTCTACTACCAGAGCTCATCGCTAGC
